Addgene plasmid #182139: attP-puro donor
Purpose: attP-puro DNA donor for twinPE and Bxb1 mediated gene-size insertion
Depositing lab: David Liu. Depositing organization: Broad Institute. Publication: Programmable deletion, replacement, integration and inversion of large DNA sequences with twin prime editing. Anzalone AV, Gao XD, Podracky CJ, Nelson AT, Koblan LW, Raguram A, Levy JM, Mercer JAM, Liu DR. Nat Biotechnol. 2022 May;40(5):731-740. doi: 10.1038/s41587-021-01133-w. Epub 2021 Dec 9. PubMed 34887556.
Backbone
  Vector backbone: pUC57
  Total vector size (bp): 5568
  Vector type: Mammalian Expression
  Selectable markers: Puromycin
Growth in bacteria
  Bacterial resistance: Kanamycin, 50 μg/mL
  Growth temperature: 37°C
  Growth strain: DH5alpha
  Copy number: High Copy
Gene/Insert
  Gene/Insert name: attP-EGFP-EF1α-PuroR-T2A-TagBFP
  Species: Synthetic
  Insert size (bp): 3468
Terms and licenses: Academic/Nonprofit Terms; Industry Terms: Not Available to Industry
How to cite: attP-puro donor was a gift from David Liu (Addgene plasmid # 182139 ; http://n2t.net/addgene:182139 ; RRID:Addgene_182139)
