[The description below was written by a language model from this plasmid's Addgene catalogue record and pLannotate feature annotations shown in this document.]
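Description:
attP-puro donor is a 5,568 bp pUC57-based plasmid that serves as a circular DNA donor for site-specific integration into mammalian genomes. It is designed for use with twin prime editing (twinPE) and the serine integrase Bxb1. In that scheme, twinPE first writes a Bxb1 attachment site into a chosen genomic locus. Bxb1 then recombines that site with the attP site on this donor, inserting gene-sized cargo in a single unidirectional step. In bacteria the plasmid is maintained at high copy from a ColE1/pUC-type origin. It is selected with kanamycin through a Tn5 aminoglycoside phosphotransferase (NeoR/KanR) driven by the synthetic bacterial EM7 promoter.

The 3,468 bp synthetic insert is catalogued as attP-EGFP-EF1α-PuroR-T2A-TagBFP. The feature table annotates an EGFP coding sequence with no recognised promoter directly upstream. The attP site is named in the insert but was not detected by the automated annotation, so its exact position is not recorded; the insert name places it ahead of EGFP. This layout suggests that EGFP expression may depend on integration at the target site, although the record does not say so explicitly. Downstream, the strong constitutive human EF-1α promoter drives puromycin N-acetyltransferase followed by TagBFP. According to the insert name, the two are linked by a T2A self-cleaving peptide, so both proteins come from one transcript. This allows puromycin selection and blue-fluorescence tracking of cells carrying the donor. An SV40 polyadenylation signal is annotated after this cassette on the opposite strand. The short PGK and bGH poly(A), multiple cloning site and SV40 large T antigen fragments appear to be cloning remnants.
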