Features (pLannotate 1.2.2; 12 found; start..end, strand, type, name):
      4..38      +  polyA_signal   PGK poly(A) signal (fragment): mouse phosphoglycerate kinase 1 polyadenylation signal
     35..57      +  misc_feature   MCS (fragment): pBluescript multiple cloning site
    123..139     -  polyA_signal   bGH poly(A) signal (fragment): bovine growth hormone polyadenylation signal
    253..966     +  CDS            EGFP: EGFP is a basic (constitutively fluorescent) green fluorescent protein published in 1996, derived from Aequorea victoria. It is reported to be a rapidly-maturing weak dimer with moderate acid sensitivity.
   1116..2287    +  promoter       EF-1α promoter: strong constitutive promoter for human elongation factor EF-1α
   2299..2895    +  CDS            PuroR: puromycin N-acetyltransferase; pac from Streptomyces alboniger; confers resistance to puromycin
   2971..3669    +  CDS            TagBFP: monomeric blue fluorescent protein mammalian codon-optimized
   3683..3817    -  polyA_signal   SV40 poly(A) signal: SV40 polyadenylation signal
   3840..3923    -  CDS            large T antigen (fragment): large T antigen from SV40 (simian virus 40)
   3953..4000    +  promoter       EM7 promoter: synthetic bacterial promoter&nbsp
   4019..4822    +  CDS            NeoR/KanR: aminoglycoside phosphotransferase from Tn5; aph(3')-II (or nptII); confers resistance to neomycin, kanamycin, and G418 (Geneticin®)
   4951..5539    -  rep_origin     ori: high-copy-number ColE1/pMB1/pBR322/pUC origin of replication
>Addgene plasmid #182139 | attP-puro donor | addgene full sequence | sequence record 355630 | Addgene NGS Result
GATGCCAGCTCATTCCTCCCACTCATGATCTATAGATCCCCCGGGCTGCAGGAATTCTACCCACTCTGTC
GATACCCCACCGAGACCCCATTGGGGCCAATACGCCCGCGTTTCTTCCTTTTCCCCACCCCACCCCCCAA
GTTCGGGTGAAGGCCCAGGGCTCGCAGCCAACGTCGGGGCGGCAAGCTTACATCGAGATCCCGGTTTGTC
TGGTCAACCACCGCGGTCTCAGTGGTGTACGGTACAAACCCCGTGAGCAAGGGCGAGGAGCTGTTCACCG
GGGTGGTGCCCATCCTGGTCGAGCTGGACGGCGACGTAAACGGCCACAAGTTCAGCGTGTCCGGCGAGGG
CGAGGGCGATGCCACCTACGGCAAGCTGACCCTGAAGTTCATCTGCACCACCGGCAAGCTGCCCGTGCCC
TGGCCCACCCTCGTGACCACCCTGACCTACGGCGTGCAGTGCTTCAGCCGCTACCCCGACCACATGAAGC
AGCACGACTTCTTCAAGTCCGCCATGCCCGAAGGCTACGTCCAGGAGCGCACCATCTTCTTCAAGGACGA
CGGCAACTACAAGACCCGCGCCGAGGTGAAGTTCGAGGGCGACACCCTGGTGAACCGCATCGAGCTGAAG
GGCATCGACTTCAAGGAGGACGGCAACATCCTGGGGCACAAGCTGGAGTACAACTACAACAGCCACAACG
TCTATATCATGGCCGACAAGCAGAAGAACGGCATCAAGGTGAACTTCAAGATCCGCCACAACATCGAGGA
CGGCAGCGTGCAGCTCGCCGACCACTACCAGCAGAACACCCCCATCGGCGACGGCCCCGTGCTGCTGCCC
GACAACCACTACCTGAGCACCCAGTCCGCCCTGAGCAAAGACCCCAACGAGAAGCGCGATCACATGGTCC
TGCTGGAGTTCGTGACCGCCGCCGGGATCACTCTCGGCATGGACGAGCTGTACAAGAGCGGCCTGAGGAG
CAGAGCCCAGGCGAGCAACAGCGCCGTGGACGCCACCATGGGCGATCGCCCGGGAATTGACTAGTGCGGC
CGCCTAGGATCCATGCCGATAGCGTTGGTTGAGTGGATAACCGTATTACCGCCAAGCTTATGCATGTGCC
CGTCAGTGGGCAGAGCGCACATCGCCCACAGTCCCCGAGAAGTTGGGGGGAGGGGTCGGCAATTGAACCG
GTGCCTAGAGAAGGTGGCGCGGGGTAAACTGGGAAAGTGATGTCGTGTACTGGCTCCGCCTTTTTCCCGA
GGGTGGGGGAGAACCGTATATAAGTGCAGTAGTCGCCGTGAACGTTCTTTTTCGCAACGGGTTTGCCGCC
AGAACACAGGTAAGTGCCGTGTGTGGTTCCCGCGGGCCTGGCCTCTTTACGGGTTATGGCCCTTGCGTGC
CTTGAATTACTTCCACCTGGCTGCAGTACGTGATTCTTGATCCCGAGCTTCGGGTTGGAAGTGGGTGGGA
GAGTTCGAGGCCTTGCGCTTAAGGAGCCCCTTCGCCTCGTGCTTGAGTTGAGGCCTGGCCTGGGCGCTGG
GGCCGCCGCGTGCGAATCTGGTGGCACCTTCGCGCCTGTCTCGCTGCTTTCGATAAGTCTCTAGCCATTT
AAAATTTTTGATGACCTGCTGCGACGCTTTTTTTCTGGCAAGATAGTCTTGTAAATGCGGGCCAAGATCT
GCACACTGGTATTTCGGTTTTTGGGGCCGCGGGCGGCGACGGGGCCCGTGCGTCCCAGCGCACATGTTCG
GCGAGGCGGGGCCTGCGAGCGCGGCCACCGAGAATCGGACGGGGGTAGTCTCAAGCTGGCCGGCCTGCTC
TGGTGCCTGGCCTCGCGCCGCCGTGTATCGCCCCGCCCTGGGCGGCAAGGCTGGCCCGGTCGGCACCAGT
TGCGTGAGCGGAAAGATGGCCGCTTCCCGGCCCTGCTGCAGGGAGCTCAAAATGGAGGACGCGGCGCTCG
GGAGAGCGGGCGGGTGAGTCACCCACACAAAGGAAAAGGGCCTTTCCGTCCTCAGCCGTCGCTTCATGTG
ACTCCACGGAGTACCGGGCGCCGTCCAGGCACCTCGATTAGTTCTCGCGCTTTTGGAGTACGTCGTCTTT
AGGTTGGGGGGAGGGGTTTTATGCGATGGAGTTTCCCCACACTGAGTGGGTGGAGACTGAAGTTAGGCCA
GCTTGGCACTTGATGTAATTCTCCTTGGAATTTGCCCTTTTTGAGTTTGGATCTTGGTTCATTCTCAAGC
CTCAGACAGTGGTTCAAAGTTTTTTTCTTCCATTTCAGGTGTCGTGAGCTAGCCCACCATGACCGAGTAC
AAGCCCACGGTGCGCCTCGCCACCCGCGACGACGTCCCCCGGGCCGTACGCACCCTCGCCGCCGCGTTCG
CCGACTACCCCGCCACGCGCCACACCGTCGACCCGGACCGCCACATCGAGCGGGTCACCGAGCTGCAAGA
ACTCTTCCTCACGCGCGTCGGGCTCGACATCGGCAAGGTGTGGGTCGCGGACGACGGCGCCGCGGTGGCG
GTCTGGACCACGCCGGAGAGCGTCGAAGCGGGGGCGGTGTTCGCCGAGATCGGCCCGCGCATGGCCGAGT
TGAGCGGTTCCCGGCTGGCCGCGCAGCAACAGATGGAAGGCCTCCTGGCGCCGCACCGGCCCAAGGAGCC
CGCGTGGTTCCTGGCCACCGTCGGCGTCTCGCCCGACCACCAGGGCAAGGGTCTGGGCAGCGCCGTCGTG
CTCCCCGGAGTGGAGGCGGCCGAGCGCGCCGGGGTGCCCGCCTTCCTGGAGACCTCCGCGCCCCGCAACC
TCCCCTTCTACGAGCGGCTCGGCTTCACCGTCACCGCCGACGTCGAGGTGCCCGAAGGACCGCGCACCTG
GTGCATGACCCGCAAGCCCGGTGCCGGATCGGGAGAGGGCAGAGGAAGTCTGCTAACATGCGGTGACGTC
GAGGAGAATCCTGGCCCACCGGTCGCCACCAGCGAGCTGATTAAGGAGAACATGCACATGAAGCTGTACA
TGGAGGGCACCGTGGACAACCATCACTTCAAGTGCACATCCGAGGGCGAAGGCAAGCCCTACGAGGGCAC
CCAGACCATGAGAATCAAGGTGGTCGAGGGCGGCCCTCTCCCCTTCGCCTTCGACATCCTGGCTACTAGC
TTCCTCTACGGCAGCAAGACCTTCATCAACCACACCCAGGGCATCCCCGACTTCTTCAAGCAGTCCTTCC
CTGAGGGCTTCACATGGGAGAGAGTCACCACATACGAAGACGGGGGCGTGCTGACCGCTACCCAGGACAC
CAGCCTCCAGGACGGCTGCCTCATCTACAACGTCAAGATCAGAGGGGTGAACTTCACATCCAACGGCCCT
GTGATGCAGAAGAAAACACTCGGCTGGGAGGCCTTCACCGAGACGCTGTACCCCGCTGACGGCGGCCTGG
AAGGCAGAAACGACATGGCCCTGAAGCTCGTGGGCGGGAGCCATCTGATCGCAAACATCAAGACCACATA
TAGATCCAAGAAACCCGCTAAGAACCTCAAGATGCCTGGCGTCTACTATGTGGACTACAGACTGGAAAGA
ATCAAGGAGGCCAACAACGAGACCTACGTCGAGCAGCACGAGGTGGCAGTGGCCAGATACTGCGACCTCC
CTAGCAAACTGGGGCACAAGCTTAATTAAGAATTCTCTAGAGGATCCAGACATGATAAGATACATTGATG
AGTTTGGACAAACCACAACTAGAATGCAGTGAAAAAAATGCTTTATTTGTGAAATTTGTGATGCTATTGC
TTTATTTGTAACCATTATAAGCTGCAATAAACAAGTTAACAACAACAATTGCATTCATTTTATGTTTCAG
GTTCAGGGGGAGGTGTGGGAGGTTTTTTAAAGCAAGTAAAACCTCTACAAATGTGGTATGGCTGATTATG
ATCCTGCAAGCCTCGTCGCCGCGGTTTATTCTGTTGACAATTAATCATCGGCATAGTATATCGGCATAGT
ATAATACGACAAGGTGAGGAACTAAACCATGGGATCGGCCATTGAACAAGATGGATTGCACGCAGGTTCT
CCGGCCGCTTGGGTGGAGAGGCTATTCGGCTATGACTGGGCACAACAGACAATCGGCTGCTCTGATGCCG
CCGTGTTCCGGCTGTCAGCGCAGGGGCGCCCGGTTCTTTTTGTCAAGACCGACCTGTCCGGTGCCCTGAA
TGAACTGCAGGACGAGGCAGCGCGGCTATCGTGGCTGGCCACGACGGGCGTTCCTTGCGCAGCTGTGCTC
GACGTTGTCACTGAAGCGGGAAGGGACTGGCTGCTATTGGGCGAAGTGCCGGGGCAGGATCTCCTGTCAT
CTCACCTTGCTCCTGCCGAGAAAGTATCCATCATGGCTGATGCAATGCGGCGGCTGCATACGCTTGATCC
GGCTACCTGCCCATTCGACCACCAAGCGAAACATCGCATCGAGCGAGCACGTACTCGGATGGAAGCCGGT
CTTGTCGATCAGGATGATCTGGACGAAGAGCATCAGGGGCTCGCGCCAGCCGAACTGTTCGCCAGGCTCA
AGGCGCGCATGCCCGGCGGCGAGGATCTCGTCGTGACCCATGGCGATGCCTGCTTGCCGAATATCATGGT
GGAAAATGGCCGCTTTTCTGGATTCATCGACTGTGGCCGGCTGGGTGTGGCGGACCGCTATCAGGACATA
GCGTTGGCTACCCGTGATATTGCTGAAGAGCTTGGCGGCGAATGGGCTGACCGCTTCCTCGTGCTTTACG
GTATCGCCGCTCCCGATTCGCAGCGCATCGCCTTCTATCGCCTTCTTGACGAGTTCTTCTGAGCGGGACT
CTGGGGTTCGAATAAAGACCGACCAAGCGACGTCTGAGAGCTCCCTGGCGAATTCGGTACCAATAAAAGA
GCTTTATTTTCATGATCTGTGTGTTGGTTTTTGGCCGCGTTGCTGGCGTTTTTCCATAGGCTCCGCCCCC
CTGACGAGCATCACAAAAATCGACGCTCAAGTCAGAGGTGGCGAAACCCGACAGGACTATAAAGATACCA
GGCGTTTCCCCCTGGAAGCTCCCTCGTGCGCTCTCCTGTTCCGACCCTGCCGCTTACCGGATACCTGTCC
GCCTTTCTCCCTTCGGGAAGCGTGGCGCTTTCTCATAGCTCACGCTGTAGGTATCTCAGTTCGGTGTAGG
TCGTTCGCTCCAAGCTGGGCTGTGTGCACGAACCCCCCGTTCAGCCCGACCGCTGCGCCTTATCCGGTAA
CTATCGTCTTGAGTCCAACCCGGTAAGACACGACTTATCGCCACTGGCAGCAGCCACTGGTAACAGGATT
AGCAGAGCGAGGTATGTAGGCGGTGCTACAGAGTTCTTGAAGTGGTGGCCTAACTACGGCTACACTAGAA
GAACAGTATTTGGTATCTGCGCTCTGCTGAAGCCAGTTACCTTCGGAAAAAGAGTTGGTAGCTCTTGATC
CGGCAAACAAACCACCGCTGGTAGCGGTGGTTTTTTTGTTTGCAAGCAGCAGATTACGCGCAGAAAAAAA
GGATCTCAAGAAGATCCTTTGATCTTTTCTAGTGTGCG
